>Addgene plasmid #211799 | pLV-SFFV-MCS-WPRE-UbC-mCherry | addgene full sequence | sequence record 418073 | Addgene NGS Result
TGATATCGAGCTTGCTACAAGGGACTTTCCGCTGGGGACTTTCCAGGGAGGCGTGGCCTGGGCGGGACTG
GGGAGTGGCGAGCCCTCAGATCCTGCATATAAGCAGCTGCTTTTTGCCTGTACTGGGTCTCTCTGGTTAG
ACCAGATCTGAGCCTGGGAGCTCTCTGGCTAACTAGGGAACCCACTGCTTAAGCCTCAATAAAGCTTGCC
TTGAGTGCTTCAAGTAGTGTGTGCCCGTCTGTTGTGTGACTCTGGTAACTAGAGATCCCTCAGACCCTTT
TAGTCAGTGTGGAAAATCTCTAGCAGTGGCGCCCGAACAGGGACTTGAAAGCGAAAGGGAAACCAGAGGA
GCTCTCTCGACGCAGGACTCGGCTTGCTGAAGCGCGCACGGCAAGAGGCGAGGGGCGGCGACTGGTGAGT
ACGCCAAAAATTTTGACTAGCGGAGGCTAGAAGGAGAGAGATGGGTGCGAGAGCGTCAGTATTAAGCGGG
GGAGAATTAGATCGCGATGGGAAAAAATTCGGTTAAGGCCAGGGGGAAAGAAAAAATATAAATTAAAACA
TATAGTATGGGCAAGCAGGGAGCTAGAACGATTCGCAGTTAATCCTGGCCTGTTAGAAACATCAGAAGGC
TGTAGACAAATACTGGGACAGCTACAACCATCCCTTCAGACAGGATCAGAAGAACTTAGATCATTATATA
ATACAGTAGCAACCCTCTATTGTGTGCATCAAAGGATAGAGATAAAAGACACCAAGGAAGCTTTAGACAA
GATAGAGGAAGAGCAAAACAAAAGTAAGACCACCGCACAGCAAGCGGCCGGCCGCTGATCTTCAGACCTG
GAGGAGGAGATATGAGGGACAATTGGAGAAGTGAATTATATAAATATAAAGTAGTAAAAATTGAACCATT
AGGAGTAGCACCCACCAAGGCAAAGAGAAGAGTGGTGCAGAGAGAAAAAAGAGCAGTGGGAATAGGAGCT
TTGTTCCTTGGGTTCTTGGGAGCAGCAGGAAGCACTATGGGCGCAGCGTCAATGACGCTGACGGTACAGG
CCAGACAATTATTGTCTGGTATAGTGCAGCAGCAGAACAATTTGCTGAGGGCTATTGAGGCGCAACAGCA
TCTGTTGCAACTCACAGTCTGGGGCATCAAGCAGCTCCAGGCAAGAATCCTGGCTGTGGAAAGATACCTA
AAGGATCAACAGCTCCTGGGGATTTGGGGTTGCTCTGGAAAACTCATTTGCACCACTGCTGTGCCTTGGA
ATGCTAGTTGGAGTAATAAATCTCTGGAACAGATTTGGAATCACACGACCTGGATGGAGTGGGACAGAGA
AATTAACAATTACACAAGCTTAATACACTCCTTAATTGAAGAATCGCAAAACCAGCAAGAAAAGAATGAA
CAAGAATTATTGGAATTAGATAAATGGGCAAGTTTGTGGAATTGGTTTAACATAACAAATTGGCTGTGGT
ATATAAAATTATTCATAATGATAGTAGGAGGCTTGGTAGGTTTAAGAATAGTTTTTGCTGTACTTTCTAT
AGTGAATAGAGTTAGGCAGGGATATTCACCATTATCGTTTCAGACCCACCTCCCAACCCCGAGGGGACCC
GACAGGCCCGAAGGAATAGAAGAAGAAGGTGGAGAGAGAGACAGAGACAGATCCATTCGATTAGTGAACG
GATCTCGACGGTATCGCCAAATGGCAGTATTCATCCACAATTTTAAAAGAAAAGGGGGGATTGGGGGGTA
CAGTGCAGGGGAAAGAATAGTAGACATAATAGCAACAGACATACAAACTAAAGAATTACAAAAACAAATT
ACAAAAATTCAAAATTTTCGGGTTTATTACAGGGACAGCAGAGATCCAGTTTGGATCGATAAGCTTGATA
TCGAATTCCTGCAGCCCCGATAAAATAAAAGATTTTATTTAGTCTCCAGAAAAAGGGGGGAATGAAAGAC
CCCACCTGTAGGTTTGGCAAGCTAGCTGCAGTAACGCCATTTTGCAAGGCATGGAAAAATACCAAACCAA
GAATAGAGAAGTTCAGATCAAGGGCGGGTACATGAAAATAGCTAACGTTGGGCCAAACAGGATATCTGCG
GTGAGCAGTTTCGGCCCCGGCCCGGGGCCAAGAACAGATGGTCACCGCAGTTTCGGCCCCGGCCCGAGGC
CAAGAACAGATGGTCCCCAGATATGGCCCAACCCTCAGCAGTTTCTTAAGACCCATCAGATGTTTCCAGG
CTCCCCCAAGGACCTGAAATGACCCTGCGCCTTATTTGAATTAACCAATCAGCCTGCTTCTCGCTTCTGT
TCGCGCGCTTCTGCTTCCCGAGCTCTATAAAAGAGCTCACAACCCCTCACTCGGCGCGCCAGTCCTCCGA
CAGACTGAGTCGCCCGGGGGGATCCCGTACGGTGAACGCGTGGCGTTACATATGTTAATTAAGTTTAAAC
GCGGCCGCGACTCTAGAGTCGACCTGCAGGCATGCAAGCTTGATATCAAGCTTATCGATAATCAACCTCT
GGATTACAAAATTTGTGAAAGATTGACTGGTATTCTTAACTATGTTGCTCCTTTTACGCTATGTGGATAC
GCTGCTTTAATGCCTTTGTATCATGCTATTGCTTCCCGTATGGCTTTCATTTTCTCCTCCTTGTATAAAT
CCTGGTTGCTGTCTCTTTATGAGGAGTTGTGGCCCGTTGTCAGGCAACGTGGCGTGGTGTGCACTGTGTT
TGCTGACGCAACCCCCACTGGTTGGGGCATTGCCACCACCTGTCAGCTCCTTTCCGGGACTTTCGCTTTC
CCCCTCCCTATTGCCACGGCGGAACTCATCGCCGCCTGCCTTGCCCGCTGCTGGACAGGGGCTCGGCTGT
TGGGCACTGACAATTCCGTGGTGTTGTCGGGGAAATCATCGTCCTTTCCTTGGCTGCTCGCCTGTGTTGC
CACCTGGATTCTGCGCGGGACGTCCTTCTGCTACGTCCCTTCGGCCCTCAATCCAGCGGACCTTCCTTCC
CGCGGGCGCCCCCCTCCTCACGGCGAGCGCTGCCACGTCAGACGAAGGGCGCAGCGAGCGTCCTGATCCT
TCCGCCCGGACGCTCAGGACAGCGGCCCGCTGCTCATAAGACTCGGCCTTAGAACCCCAGTATCAGCAGA
AGGACATTTTAGGACGGGACTTGGGTGACTCTAGGGCACTGGTTTTCTTTCCAGAGAGCGGAACAGGCGA
GGAAAAGTAGTCCCTTCTCGGCGATTCTGCGGAGGGATCTCCGTGGGGCGGTGAACGCCGATGATTATAT
AAGGACGCGCCGGGTGTGGCACAGCTAGTTCCGTCGCAGCCGGGATTTGGGTCGCGGTTCTTGTTTGTGG
ATCGCTGTGATCGTCACTTGGTGAGTAGCGGGCTGCTGGGCTGGCCGGGGCTTTCGTGGCCGCCGGGCCG
CTCGGTGGGACGGAAGCGTGTGGAGAGACCGCCAAGGGCTGTAGTCTGGGTCCGCGAGCAAGGTTGCCCT
GAACTGGGGGTTGGGGGGAGCGCAGCAAAATGGCGGCTGTTCCCGAGTCTTGAATGGAAGACGCTTGTGA
GGCGGGCTGTGAGGTCGTTGAAACAAGGTGGGGGGCATGGTGGGCGGCAAGAACCCAAGGTCTTGAGGCC
TTCGCTAATGCGGGAAAGCTCTTATTCGGGTGAGATGGGCTGGGGCACCATCTGGGGACCCTGACGTGAA
GTTTGTCACTGACTGGAGAACTCGGTTTGTCGTCTGTTGCGGGGGCGGCAGTTATGGCGGTGCCGTTGGG
CAGTGCACCCGTACCTTTGGGAGCGCGCGCCCTCGTCGTGTCGTGACGTCACCCGTTCTGTTGGCTTATA
ATGCAGGGTGGGGCCACCTGCCGGTAGGTGTGCGGTAGGCTTTTCTCCGTCGCAGGACGCAGGGTTCGGG
CCTAGGGTAGGCTCTCCTGAATCGACAGGCGCCGGACCTCTGGTGAGGGGAGGGATAAGTGAGGCGTCAG
TTTCTTTGGTCGGTTTTATGTACCTATCTTCTTAAGTAGCTGAAGCTCCGGTTTTGAACTATGCGCTCGG
GGTTGGCGAGTGTGTTTTGTGAAGTTTTTTAGGCACCTTTTGAAATGTAATCATTTGGGTCAATATGTAA
TTTTCAGTGTTAGACTAGTAAATTGTCCGCTAAATTCTGGCCGTTTTTGGCTTTTTTGTTAGACGAAGCT
TGGTACCGAGCTCGGATCAATTCGCCACCATGGTGAGCAAGGGCGAGGAGGATAACATGGCCATCATCAA
GGAGTTCATGCGCTTCAAGGTGCACATGGAGGGCTCCGTGAACGGCCACGAGTTCGAGATCGAGGGCGAG
GGCGAGGGCCGCCCCTACGAGGGCACCCAGACCGCCAAGCTGAAGGTGACCAAGGGTGGCCCCCTGCCCT
TCGCCTGGGACATCCTGTCCCCTCAGTTCATGTACGGCTCCAAGGCCTACGTGAAGCACCCCGCCGACAT
CCCCGACTACTTGAAGCTGTCCTTCCCCGAGGGCTTCAAGTGGGAGCGCGTGATGAACTTCGAGGACGGC
GGCGTGGTGACCGTGACCCAGGACTCCTCCCTGCAGGACGGCGAGTTCATCTACAAGGTGAAGCTGCGCG
GCACCAACTTCCCCTCCGACGGCCCCGTAATGCAGAAGAAGACCATGGGCTGGGAGGCCTCCTCCGAGCG
GATGTACCCCGAGGACGGCGCCCTGAAGGGCGAGATCAAGCAGAGGCTGAAGCTGAAGGACGGCGGCCAC
TACGACGCTGAGGTCAAGACCACCTACAAGGCCAAGAAGCCCGTGCAGCTGCCCGGCGCCTACAACGTCA
ACATCAAGTTGGACATCACCTCCCACAACGAGGACTACACCATCGTGGAACAGTACGAACGCGCCGAGGG
CCGCCACTCCACCGGCGGCATGGACGAGCTGTACAAGTAACTCGAGGGAATTAATTCGAGCTCGGTACCT
TTAAGACCAATGACTTACAAGGCAGCTGTAGATCTTAGCCACTTTTTAAAAGAAAAGGGGGGACTGGAAG
GGCTAATTCACTCCCAACGAAGACAAGATCTGCTTTTTGCTTGTACTGGGTCTCTCTGGTTAGACCAGAT
CTGAGCCTGGGAGCTCTCTGGCTAACTAGGGAACCCACTGCTTAAGCCTCAATAAAGCTTGCCTTGAGTG
CTTCAAGTAGTGTGTGCCCGTCTGTTGTGTGACTCTGGTAACTAGAGATCCCTCAGACCCTTTTAGTCAG
TGTGGAAAATCTCTAGCAGCATCTAGAATTAATTCCGTGTATTCTATAGTGTCACCTAAATCGTATGTGT
ATGATACATAAGGTTATGTATTAATTGTAGCCGCGTTCTAACGACAATATGTACAAGCCTAATTGTGTAG
CATCTGGCTTACTGAAGCAGACCCTATCATCTCTCTCGTAAACTGCCGTCAGAGTCGGTTTGGTTGGACG
AACCTTCTGAGTTTCTGGTAACGCCGTCCCGCACCCGGAAATGGTCAGCGAACCAATCAGCAGGGTCATC
GCTAGCCAGATCCTCTACGCCGGACGCATCGTGGCCGGCATCACCGGCGCCACAGGTGCGGTTGCTGGCG
CCTATATCGCCGACATCACCGATGGGGAAGATCGGGCTCGCCACTTCGGGCTCATGAGCGCTTGTTTCGG
CGTGGGTATGGTGGCAGGCCCCGTGGCCGGGGGACTGTTGGGCGCCATCTCCTTGCATGCACCATTCCTT
GCGGCGGCGGTGCTCAACGGCCTCAACCTACTACTGGGCTGCTTCCTAATGCAGGAGTCGCATAAGGGAG
AGCGTCGAATGGTGCACTCTCAGTACAATCTGCTCTGATGCCGCATAGTTAAGCCAGCCCCGACACCCGC
CAACACCCGCTGACGCGCCCTGACGGGCTTGTCTGCTCCCGGCATCCGCTTACAGACAAGCTGTGACCGT
CTCCGGGAGCTGCATGTGTCAGAGGTTTTCACCGTCATCACCGAAACGCGCGAGACGAAAGGGCCTCGTG
ATACGCCTATTTTTATAGGTTAATGTCATGATAATAATGGTTTCTTAGACGTCAGGTGGCACTTTTCGGG
GAAATGTGCGCGGAACCCCTATTTGTTTATTTTTCTAAATACATTCAAATATGTATCCGCTCATGAGACA
ATAACCCTGATAAATGCTTCAATAATATTGAAAAAGGAAGAGTATGAGTATTCAACATTTCCGTGTCGCC
CTTATTCCCTTTTTTGCGGCATTTTGCCTTCCTGTTTTTGCTCACCCAGAAACGCTGGTGAAAGTAAAAG
ATGCTGAAGATCAGTTGGGTGCACGAGTGGGTTACATCGAACTGGATCTCAACAGCGGTAAGATCCTTGA
GAGTTTTCGCCCCGAAGAACGTTTTCCAATGATGAGCACTTTTAAAGTTCTGCTATGTGGCGCGGTATTA
TCCCGTATTGACGCCGGGCAAGAGCAACTCGGTCGCCGCATACACTATTCTCAGAATGACTTGGTTGAGT
ACTCACCAGTCACAGAAAAGCATCTTACGGATGGCATGACAGTAAGAGAATTATGCAGTGCTGCCATAAC
CATGAGTGATAACACTGCGGCCAACTTACTTCTGACAACGATCGGAGGACCGAAGGAGCTAACCGCTTTT
TTGCACAACATGGGGGATCATGTAACTCGCCTTGATCGTTGGGAACCGGAGCTGAATGAAGCCATACCAA
ACGACGAGCGTGACACCACGATGCCTGTAGCAATGGCAACAACGTTGCGCAAACTATTAACTGGCGAACT
ACTTACTCTAGCTTCCCGGCAACAATTAATAGACTGGATGGAGGCGGATAAAGTTGCAGGACCACTTCTG
CGCTCGGCCCTTCCGGCTGGCTGGTTTATTGCTGATAAATCTGGAGCCGGTGAGCGTGGGTCTCGCGGTA
TCATTGCAGCACTGGGGCCAGATGGTAAGCCCTCCCGTATCGTAGTTATCTACACGACGGGGAGTCAGGC
AACTATGGATGAACGAAATAGACAGATCGCTGAGATAGGTGCCTCACTGATTAAGCATTGGTAACTGTCA
GACCAAGTTTACTCATATATACTTTAGATTGATTTAAAACTTCATTTTTAATTTAAAAGGATCTAGGTGA
AGATCCTTTTTGATAATCTCATGACCAAAATCCCTTAACGTGAGTTTTCGTTCCACTGAGCGTCAGACCC
CGTAGAAAAGATCAAAGGATCTTCTTGAGATCCTTTTTTTCTGCGCGTAATCTGCTGCTTGCAAACAAAA
AAACCACCGCTACCAGCGGTGGTTTGTTTGCCGGATCAAGAGCTACCAACTCTTTTTCCGAAGGTAACTG
GCTTCAGCAGAGCGCAGATACCAAATACTGTTCTTCTAGTGTAGCCGTAGTTAGGCCACCACTTCAAGAA
CTCTGTAGCACCGCCTACATACCTCGCTCTGCTAATCCTGTTACCAGTGGCTGCTGCCAGTGGCGATAAG
TCGTGTCTTACCGGGTTGGACTCAAGACGATAGTTACCGGATAAGGCGCAGCGGTCGGGCTGAACGGGGG
GTTCGTGCACACAGCCCAGCTTGGAGCGAACGACCTACACCGAACTGAGATACCTACAGCGTGAGCTATG
AGAAAGCGCCACGCTTCCCGAAGGGAGAAAGGCGGACAGGTATCCGGTAAGCGGCAGGGTCGGAACAGGA
GAGCGCACGAGGGAGCTTCCAGGGGGAAACGCCTGGTATCTTTATAGTCCTGTCGGGTTTCGCCACCTCT
GACTTGAGCGTCGATTTTTGTGATGCTCGTCAGGGGGGCGGAGCCTATGGAAAAACGCCAGCAACGCGGC
CTTTTTACGGTTCCTGGCCTTTTGCTGGCCTTTTGCTCACATGTTCTTTCCTGCGTTATCCCCTGATTCT
GTGGATAACCGTATTACCGCCTTTGAGTGAGCTGATACCGCTCGCCGCAGCCGAACGACCGAGCGCAGCG
AGTCAGTGAGCGAGGAAGCGGAAGAGCGCCCAATACGCAAACCGCCTCTCCCCGCGCGTTGGCCGATTCA
TTAATGCAGCTGTGGAATGTGTGTCAGTTAGGGTGTGGAAAGTCCCCAGGCTCCCCAGCAGGCAGAAGTA
TGCAAAGCATGCATCTCAATTAGTCAGCAACCAGGTGTGGAAAGTCCCCAGGCTCCCCAGCAGGCAGAAG
TATGCAAAGCATGCATCTCAATTAGTCAGCAACCATAGTCCCGCCCCTAACTCCGCCCATCCCGCCCCTA
ACTCCGCCCAGTTCCGCCCATTCTCCGCCCCATGGCTGACTAATTTTTTTTATTTATGCAGAGGCCGAGG
CCGCCTCGGCCTCTGAGCTATTCCAGAAGTAGTGAGGAGGCTTTTTTGGAGGCCTAGGCTTTTGCAAAAA
GCTTGGACACAAGACAGGCTTGCGAGATATGTTTGAGAATACCACTTTATCCCGCGTCAGGGAGAGGCAG
TGCGTAAAAAGACGCGGACTCATGTGAAATACTGGTTTTTAGTGCGCCAGATCTCTATAATCTCGCGCAA
CCTATTTTCCCCTCGAACACTTTTTAAGCCGTAGATAAACAGGCTGGGACACTTCACATGAGCGAAAAAT
ACATCGTCACCTGGGACATGTTGCAGATCCATGCACGTAAACTCGCAAGCCGACTGATGCCTTCTGAACA
ATGGAAAGGCATTATTGCCGTAAGCCGTGGCGGTCTGTACCGGGTGCGTTACTGGCGCGTGAACTGGGTA
TTCGTCATGTCGATACCGTTTGTATTTCCAGCTACGATCACGACAACCAGCGCGAGCTTAAAGTGCTGAA
ACGCGCAGAAGGCGATGGCGAAGGCTTCATCGTTATTGATGACCTGGTGGATACCGGTGGTACTGCGGTT
GCGATTCGTGAAATGTATCCAAAAGCGCACTTTGTCACCATCTTCGCAAAACCGGCTGGTCGTCCGCTGG
TTGATGACTATGTTGTTGATATCCCGCAAGATACCTGGATTGAACAGCCGTGGGATATGGGCGTCGTATT
CGTCCCGCCAATCTCCGGTCGCTAATCTTTTCAACGCCTGGCACTGCCGGGCGTTGTTCTTTTTAACTTC
AGGCGGGTTACAATAGTTTCCAGTAAGTATTCTGGAGGCTGCATCCATGACACAGGCAAACCTGAGCGAA
ACCCTGTTCAAACCCCGCTTTAAACATCCTGAAACCTCGACGCTAGTCCGCCGCTTTAATCACGGCGCAC
AACCGCCTGTGCAGTCGGCCCTTGATGGTAAAACCATCCCTCACTGGTATCGCATGATTAACCGTCTGAT
GTGGATCTGGCGCGGCATTGACCCACGCGAAATCCTCGACGTCCAGGCACGTATTGTGATGAGCGATGCC
GAACGTACCGACGATGATTTATACGATACGGTGATTGGCTACCGTGGCGGCAACTGGATTTATGAGTGGG
CCCCGGATCTTTGTGAAGGAACCTTACTTCTGTGGTGTGACATAATTGGACAAACTACCTACAGAGATTT
AAAGCTCTAAGGTAAATATAAAATTTTTAAGTGTATAATGTGTTAAACTACTGATTCTAATTGTTTGTGT
ATTTTAGATTCCAACCTATGGAACTGATGAATGGGAGCAGTGGTGGAATGCCTTTAATGAGGAAAACCTG
TTTTGCTCAGAAGAAATGCCATCTAGTGATGATGAGGCTACTGCTGACTCTCAACATTCTACTCCTCCAA
AAAAGAAGAGAAAGGTAGAAGACCCCAAGGACTTTCCTTCAGAATTGCTAAGTTTTTTGAGTCATGCTGT
GTTTAGTAATAGAACTCTTGCTTGCTTTGCTATTTACACCACAAAGGAAAAAGCTGCACTGCTATACAAG
AAAATTATGGAAAAATATTCTGTAACCTTTATAAGTAGGCATAACAGTTATAATCATAACATACTGTTTT
TTCTTACTCCACACAGGCATAGAGTGTCTGCTATTAATAACTATGCTCAAAAATTGTGTACCTTTAGCTT
TTTAATTTGTAAAGGGGTTAATAAGGAATATTTGATGTATAGTGCCTTGACTAGAGATCATAATCAGCCA
TACCACATTTGTAGAGGTTTTACTTGCTTTAAAAAACCTCCCACACCTCCCCCTGAACCTGAAACATAAA
ATGAATGCAATTGTTGTTGTTAACTTGTTTATTGCAGCTTATAATGGTTACAAATAAAGCAATAGCATCA
CAAATTTCACAAATAAAGCATTTTTTTCACTGCATTCTAGTTGTGGTTTGTCCAAACTCATCAATGTATC
TTATCATGTCTGGATCAACTGGATAACTCAAGCTAACCAAAATCATCCCAAACTTCCCACCCCATACCCT
ATTACCACTGCCAATTACCTGTGGTTTCATTTACTCTAAACCTGTGATTCCTCTGAATTATTTTCATTTT
AAAGAAATTGTATTTGTTAAATATGTACTACAAACTTAGTAGTTGGAAGGGCTAATTCACTCCCAAAGAA
GACAAGATATCCTTGATCTGTGGATCTACCACACACAAGGCTACTTCCCTGATTAGCAGAACTACACACC
AGGGCCAGGGGTCAGATATCCACTGACCTTTGGATGGTGCTACAAGCTAGTACCAGTTGAGCCAGATAAG
GTAGAAGAGGCCAATAAAGGAGAGAACACCAGCTTGTTACACCCTGTGAGCCTGCATGGGATGGATGACC
CGGAGAGAGAAGTGTTAGAGTGGAGGTTTGACAGCCGCCTAGCATTTCATCACGTGGCCCGAGAGCTGCA
TCCGGAGTACTTCAAGAACTGC
Features (pLannotate 1.2.2; 33 found; start..end, strand, type, name):
     48..305     +  LTR            5' LTR (truncated): truncated 5' long terminal repeat (LTR) from HIV-1
    352..477     +  misc_feature   HIV-1 Ψ: packaging signal of human immunodeficiency virus type 1
    461..799     +  CDS            HIV-1 gag (fragment): gag protein from human immunodeficiency virus 1; gag
    974..1207    +  misc_feature   RRE: The Rev response element (RRE) of HIV-1 allows for Rev-dependent mRNA export from the nucleus to the cytoplasm.
   1584..1684    +  CDS            Rev (fragment): human immunodeficiency virus 1 (HIV-1) Rev protein; rev; enhances nuclear export of unspliced and incompletely spliced viral mRNAs
   1721..1838    +  misc_feature   cPPT/CTS: central polypurine tract and central termination sequence of HIV-1
   1875..1907    -  misc_feature   MCS (fragment): pBluescript multiple cloning site
   1991..2398    +  promoter       SFFV promoter: spleen focus-forming virus long terminal repeat (LTR) promoter
   2461..2491    +  misc_feature   MCS (fragment): pUC18/19 multiple cloning site
   2492..2510    +  misc_feature   MCS (fragment): pBluescript multiple cloning site
   2510..3015    +  misc_feature   WPRE (fragment): woodchuck hepatitis virus posttranscriptional regulatory element
   3008..4194    +  promoter       UbC promoter: human ubiquitin C promoter
   4230..4937    +  CDS            mCherry: mCherry is a basic (constitutively fluorescent) red fluorescent protein published in 2004, derived from Discosoma sp.. It is reported to be a very rapidly-maturing monomer with low acid sensitivity.
   4965..5033    +  CDS            nef (fragment): NEF_HV1Z2 - Experimental evidence at protein level: Swiss-Prot protein existence level 1. Extracellular Nef protein targets CD4(+) T-lymphocytes for apoptosis by interacting with CXCR4 surface receptors. From Human immunodeficiency virus type 1 group M subtype D (isolate Z2/CDC-Z34) (HIV-1).
   5035..5268    +  LTR            3' LTR (ΔU3): self-inactivating 3' long terminal repeat (LTR) from HIV-1
   5293..5311    -  promoter       SP6 promoter: promoter for bacteriophage SP6 RNA polymerase
   5539..5818    +  CDS            TcR (fragment): tetracycline efflux protein; tet; confers resistance to tetracycline
   5819..5867    -  misc_feature   bom (fragment): basis of mobility region from pBR322
   5969..6004    -  CDS            rop (fragment): Rop protein, which maintains plasmids at low copy number; rop
   6099..6203    +  promoter       AmpR promoter: bla
   6204..7064    +  CDS            AmpR: β-lactamase; bla; confers resistance to ampicillin, carbenicillin, and related antibiotics
   7235..7823    +  rep_origin     ori: high-copy-number ColE1/pMB1/pBR322/pUC origin of replication
   8006..8062    +  CDS            lacI (fragment): lac repressor; lacI; The lac repressor binds to the lac operator to inhibit transcription in E. coli. This inhibition can be relieved by adding lactose or isopropyl-β-D-thiogalactopyranoside (IPTG).
   8069..8398    +  promoter       SV40 promoter: SV40 enhancer and early promoter
   8598..8717    +  CDS            gpt (fragment): XGPT_ECOLI - Also known as gpp, gxu. Experimental evidence at protein level: Swiss-Prot protein existence level 1. Purine salvage pathway enzyme that catalyzes the transfer of the ribosyl-5-phosphate group from 5-phospho-alpha-D-ribose 1- diphosphate (PRPP) to the N9 position of the 6-oxopurines guanine and xanthine to form the corresponding ribonucleotides GMP (guanosine 5'- monophosphate) and XMP (xanthosine 5'-monophosphate), with the release of PPi. To a lesser extent, also acts on hypoxanthine (PubMed:9100006, PubMed:3886014). Does not ribophosphorylate adenine (PubMed:3886014). From Esch
   8717..9052    +  CDS            gpt (fragment): XGPT_ECOLI - Also known as gpp, gxu. Experimental evidence at protein level: Swiss-Prot protein existence level 1. Purine salvage pathway enzyme that catalyzes the transfer of the ribosyl-5-phosphate group from 5-phospho-alpha-D-ribose 1- diphosphate (PRPP) to the N9 position of the 6-oxopurines guanine and xanthine to form the corresponding ribonucleotides GMP (guanosine 5'- monophosphate) and XMP (xanthosine 5'-monophosphate), with the release of PPi. To a lesser extent, also acts on hypoxanthine (PubMed:9100006, PubMed:3886014). Does not ribophosphorylate adenine (PubMed:3886014). From Esch
   9147..9452    +  CDS            frsA (fragment): FRSA_ECOLI - Also known as yafA. Experimental evidence at protein level: Swiss-Prot protein existence level 1. Catalyzes the hydrolysis of esters (PubMed:15808744). Displays esterase activity toward pNP-butyrate (PubMed:15808744). May stimulate mixed-acid fermentation by acting as a fermentation/respiration switch that down-regulates respiration and up- regulates fermentation rates (PubMed:15169777). From Escherichia coli (strain K12).
   9456..9530    +  CDS            small t antigen (fragment): SV40 (simian virus 40) small t antigen
   9532..9597    +  intron         small t intron: SV40 (simian virus 40) small t antigen intron
   9727..9747    +  CDS            SV40 NLS: nuclear localization signal of SV40 (simian virus 40) large T antigen
  10066..10149   +  CDS            large T antigen (fragment): large T antigen from SV40 (simian virus 40)
  10172..10306   +  polyA_signal   SV40 poly(A) signal: SV40 polyadenylation signal
  10474..10802   +  LTR            3' LTR (fragment): 3' long terminal repeat (LTR) from HIV-1
