[The description below was written by a language model from this plasmid's Addgene catalogue record and pLannotate feature annotations shown in this document.]
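Description:
pLV-SFFV-MCS-WPRE-UbC-mCherry is a self-inactivating HIV-1-based lentiviral transfer plasmid built on the pHRsinUbEm backbone, intended as an empty cloning vector for mammalian expression with a built-in red fluorescent marker. In bacteria it is maintained through a high-copy ColE1/pUC-type origin and selected with ampicillin via the bla gene. The catalogue lists a recombination-tolerant E. coli strain for propagation, which is typical for plasmids carrying repeated LTR sequences.

The viral portion carries the usual cis elements for packaging and transduction: a 5' LTR, the Ψ packaging signal running into a gag fragment, the Rev response element for Rev-dependent nuclear export of the genomic RNA, the cPPT/CTS, and a ΔU3 3' LTR that inactivates the LTR promoter after integration. Between these lie two independent expression units. The spleen focus-forming virus (SFFV) LTR promoter is followed by a short synthetic multiple cloning site, where a gene of interest can be inserted, and then by a WPRE (annotated as a fragment), which enhances transcript stability and expression. Immediately downstream, the human ubiquitin C promoter drives mCherry, so transduced cells can be identified by red fluorescence regardless of what is cloned into the MCS.

The record lists A. marginale as the mCherry species, whereas the feature annotation gives the standard Discosoma origin. Outside the LTRs, the feature table shows backbone remnants typical of older pHR vectors, including an SV40 promoter, gpt fragments, SV40 small t intron and poly(A) sequences, and fragments of TcR, rop and bom. Their function here is not stated. Part of the plasmid derives from a commercially made vector.
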