Addgene plasmid #211799: pLV-SFFV-MCS-WPRE-UbC-mCherry
Purpose: Lentiviral vector plasmid containing a multiple cloning site (MCS) under the spleen focus-forming virus (SFFV) promoter and expressing mCherry under the Ubiquitin C (UbC) promoter
Depositing lab: Richard Eva & Bart Nieuwenhuis. Depositing organization: University of Cambridge.
Backbone
  Vector backbone: pHRsinUbEm
  Vector type: Mammalian Expression, Lentiviral
Growth in bacteria
  Bacterial resistance: Ampicillin, 100 μg/mL
  Growth temperature: 37°C
  Growth strain: NEB Stable
  Copy number: High Copy
Gene/Insert 1
  Gene/Insert name: multiple cloning site
  Species: Synthetic
  Promoter: SFFV
  Cloning method: Unknown
  Sequencing primers: 5′ n/a
Gene/Insert 2
  Gene/Insert name: mCherry
  Species: A. marginale
  Insert size (bp): 711
  Promoter: UbC
  Cloning method: Unknown
  Sequencing primers: 5′ n/a
Resource information
  A portion of this plasmid was derived from a plasmid made by: VectorBuilder
Terms and licenses: Academic/Nonprofit Terms; Industry Terms: Not Available to Industry
How to cite: pLV-SFFV-MCS-WPRE-UbC-mCherry was a gift from Richard Eva & Bart Nieuwenhuis (Addgene plasmid # 211799 ; http://n2t.net/addgene:211799 ; RRID:Addgene_211799)
